>Addgene plasmid #199021 | pGL0_126 [ORI_BC_26] | addgene full sequence | sequence record 397984 | Addgene NGS Result
CCGGAATCTATTGGCCTATGTCACTGAAACTATCCAAACACCCCATGTCGATACTGAACGTATCGACGCA
TACCTCCTTCCTTGAAAACGCACAATCAAGGTCTCGGTCAGGGTCACGCGTAGGACGCGTCGAGTAGGGT
TAAATATCCCCTTGAGGCCCGTTCCGCAGCCACACGCCGTGTGAAGCTGGGGAGTGAGACCAGTCCTTAC
CTGAAGAATAAGTGTCAGCCAGTGTAACCCGATGAGGAACCCAAAAGGCGAACCGGGCCAGACAACCCGG
CGGTATCGCACTCAAAGCCGAGGCTAGGTGGAGGCTCAGTGATGATAAGTCTGCGATGGTGGATGCATGT
GTCATGGTCATAGCTGTTTCCTGTGTGAAATTGTTATCCGCTCAGAGGGCACAATCCTATTCCGCGCTAT
CCGACAATCTCCAAGACATTAGGTGGAGTTCAGTTCGGCGTATGGCATATGTCGCTGGAAAGAACATGTG
AGCAAAAGGCCAGCAAAAGGCCAGGAACCGTAAAAAGGCCGCGTTGCTGGCGTTTTTCCATAGGCTCCGC
CCCCCTGACGAGCATCACAAAAATCGACGCTCAAGTCAGAGGTGGCGAAACCCGACAGGACTATAAAGAT
ACCAGGCGTTTCCCCCTGGAAGCTCCCTCGTGCGCTCTCCTGTTCCGACCCTGCCGCTTACCGGATACCT
GTCCGCCTTTCTCCCTTCGGGAAGCGTGGCGCTTTCTCATAGCTCACGCTGTAGGTATCTCAGTTCGGTG
TAGGTCGTTCGCTCCAAGCTGGGCTGTGTGCACGAACCCCCCGTTCAGCCCGACCGCTGCGCCTTATCCG
GTAACTATCGTCTTGAGTCCAACCCGGTAAGACACGACTTATCGCCACTGGCAGCAGCCACTGGTAACAG
GATTAGCAGAGCGAGGTATGTAGGCGGTGCTACAGAGTTCTTGAAGTGGTGGCCTAACTACGGCTACACT
AGAAGAACAGTATTTGGTATCTGCGCTCTGCTGAAGCCAGTTACCTTCGGAAAAAGAGTTGGTAGCTCTT
GATCCGGCAAACAAACCACCGCTGGTAGCGGTGGTTTTTTTGTTTGCAAGCAGCAGATTACGCGCAGAAA
AAAAGGATCTCAAGAAGATCCTTTGATCTTTTCTACGGGGTCTGACGCTCTATTCAACAAAGCCGCCGTC
CCGTCAAGTCAGCGTAAATGGGTAGGGGGCTTCAAATCGTCCCCCCATACGATATAAGTTGTTACTAGTG
CTTGGATTCTCACCAATAAAAAACGCCCGGCGGCAACCGAGCGTTCTGAACAAATCCAGATGGAGTTCTG
AGGTCATTACTGGATCTATCAACAGGAGTCCAAGCGAGCTCGATATCAAATTACGCCCCGCCCTGCCACT
CATCGCAGTACTGTTGTAATTCATTAAGCATTCTGCCGACATGGAAGCCATCACAAACGGCATGATGAAC
CTGAATCGCCAGCGGCATCAGCACCTTGTCGCCTTGCGTATAATATTTGCCCATGGTGAAAACGGGGGCG
AAGAAGTTGTCCATATTGGCCACGTTTAAATCAAAACTGGTGAAACTCACCCAGGGATTGGCTGAGACGA
AAAACATATTCTCAATAAACCCTTTAGGGAAATAGGCCAGGTTTTCACCGTAACACGCCACATCTTGCGA
ATATATGTGTAGAAACTGCCGGAAATCGTCGTGGTATTCACTCCAGAGCGATGAAAACGTTTCAGTTTGC
TCATGGAAAACGGTGTAACAAGGGTGAACACTATCCCATATCACCAGCTCACCGTCTTTCATTGCCATAC
GAAATTCCGGATGAGCATTCATCAGGCGGGCAAGAATGTGAATAAAGGCCGGATAAAACTTGTGCTTATT
TTTCTTTACGGTCTTTAAAAAGGCCGTAATATCCAGCTGAACGGTCTGGTTATAGGTACATTGAGCAACT
GACTGAAATGCCTCAAAATGTTCTTTACGATGCCATTGGGATATATCAACGGTGGTATATCCAGTGATTT
TTTTCTCCATTTTAGCTTCCTTAGCTCCTGAAAATCTCGATAACTCAAAAAATACGCCCGGTAGTGATCT
TATTTCATTATGGTGAAAGTTGGAACCTCTTACGTGCCGATCAACGTCTCATTGATACCTGAAACAAAAC
CCATCGTACGGCCAAGGAAGTCTCCAATAACTGTGATCCACCACAAGCGCCAGGGTTTTCCCAGTCACGA
CGTTGTAAAACGACGGCCAGTCATGCATAATCCGCACGCATCTGGAATAAGGAAGTGCCATTCCGCCTGA
CCT
Features (pLannotate 1.2.2; 6 found; start..end, strand, type, name):
    379..394     -  protein_bind   lac operator (fragment): The lac repressor binds to the lac operator to inhibit transcription in E. coli. This inhibition can be relieved by adding lactose or isopropyl-β-D-thiogalactopyranoside (IPTG). lac repressor encoded by lacI
    545..1133    -  rep_origin     ori: high-copy-number ColE1/pMB1/pBR322/pUC origin of replication
   1266..1360    -  terminator     lambda t0 terminator: transcription terminator from phage lambda
   1384..2040    -  CDS            cat: CAT_ECOLX - Experimental evidence at protein level: Swiss-Prot protein existence level 1. This enzyme is an effector of chloramphenicol resistance in bacteria. From Escherichia coli. This protein is used as a marker in many commonly used cloning vectors, such as pACYC184.
   2041..2143    -  promoter       cat promoter: promoter of the E. coli cat gene encoding chloramphenicol acetyltransferase
   2218..2261    -  CDS            lacZα (fragment): LacZα fragment of β-galactosidase; lacZ fragment
