[The description below was written by a language model from this plasmid's Addgene catalogue record and pLannotate feature annotations shown in this document.]
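Description:
pGL0_126 [ORI_BC_26] is a small (about 2.3 kb) synthetic-biology plasmid that serves as a "Level 0" part, the basic storage unit of a hierarchical modular cloning system in which individual parts are kept in simple carrier vectors before being combined into larger constructs. It is built on the pGLDV_17 backbone and is propagated in E. coli as a high-copy plasmid through a ColE1/pMB1/pUC-type origin of replication. Selection is by chloramphenicol resistance, provided by the cat gene (chloramphenicol acetyltransferase) expressed from its native cat promoter and followed by the phage lambda t0 transcription terminator.

The stored part is named ORI_BC_26 and is recorded as synthetic. The record does not define it further, and the automated annotation assigns no feature to it, so it presumably lies in one of the unannotated stretches of the sequence. The name, together with the associated work on high-throughput identification of functional origins of replication in non-model bacteria, suggests a barcode element used to tag and track origin-of-replication parts in pooled assemblies, but this is an inference rather than a stated fact. The only other annotated elements are short fragments of the lac operator and of lacZα. These are probably remnants of a lacZα screening cassette in the parent vector that the part replaced, and they are not expected to be functional. The cloning method is listed as unknown, and no expression cassette, tag or reporter is annotated. The plasmid is best viewed as a building block for assembling higher-level vectors from this toolkit.
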