Addgene plasmid #199021: pGL0_126 [ORI_BC_26]
Purpose: Level 0 part
Depositing lab: Charlie Gilbert & Nili Ostrov & Cultivarium Tools. Depositing organization: Cultivarium, Convergent Research. Publication: A scalable framework for high-throughput identification of functional origins of replication in non-model bacteria. Gilbert C, Brumwell SL, Crits-Christoph A, Kang SC, Martin-Moldes Z, Alsharif W, Esmurria A, Nguyen M-A, Lee HH, Ostrov N. bioRxiv 2023.05.19.541510 10.1101/2023.05.19.541510.
Backbone
  Vector backbone: pGLDV_17
  Vector type: Synthetic Biology
Growth in bacteria
  Bacterial resistance: Chloramphenicol, 25 μg/mL
  Growth temperature: 37°C
  Growth strain: E. coli Twist 10B
  Copy number: High Copy
Gene/Insert
  Gene/Insert name: ORI_BC_26
  Species: Synthetic
  Cloning method: Unknown
Terms and licenses: Academic/Nonprofit Terms; Industry Terms: Not Available to Industry
How to cite: pGL0_126 [ORI_BC_26] was a gift from Charlie Gilbert & Nili Ostrov & Cultivarium Tools (Addgene plasmid # 199021 ; http://n2t.net/addgene:199021 ; RRID:Addgene_199021)
